Addgene plasmid #225446: pcDNA3puro-mGFP
Purpose: (Empty Backbone) Express mEGFP-fusion protein of interest
Depositing lab: Christine Mayr. Depositing organization: Memorial Sloan-Kettering Cancer Center. Publication: The FXR1 network acts as signaling scaffold for actomyosin remodeling. Chen X, Fansler MM, Janjoš U, Ule J, Mayr C. Cell. 5 August 2024. doi: 10.1016/j.cell.2024.07.015. PubMed 37961296.
Backbone
  Vector backbone: pcDNA3-puro
  Backbone manufacturer: Mayr Lab
  Vector type: Mammalian Expression
  Tag / fusion protein: mEGFP (N terminal on insert)
Growth in bacteria
  Bacterial resistance: Ampicillin, 100 μg/mL
  Growth temperature: 37°C
  Growth strain: DH5alpha
  Copy number: High Copy
Gene/Insert
  Gene/Insert name: None
  Tag / fusion protein: mEGFP (N terminal on insert)
Terms and licenses: Academic/Nonprofit Terms; Industry Terms: Not Available to Industry
Depositor comments: Please visit https://doi.org/10.1101/2023.11.05.565677 for bioRxiv preprint.
How to cite: pcDNA3puro-mGFP was a gift from Christine Mayr (Addgene plasmid # 225446 ; http://n2t.net/addgene:225446 ; RRID:Addgene_225446)
