[The description below was written by a language model from this plasmid's Addgene catalogue record and pLannotate feature annotations shown in this document.]
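Description:
pcDNA3puro-mGFP is an empty mammalian expression backbone of about 5.9 kb, built on a pcDNA3-puro vector and designed for expressing a protein of interest as a fusion to monomeric EGFP. It carries no insert. Instead, the user clones a coding sequence downstream of the mEGFP open reading frame so that the tag sits at the N terminus of the resulting fusion. In bacteria the plasmid is maintained at high copy through a ColE1/pUC-type origin and selected with ampicillin via the β-lactamase gene and its native promoter. An f1 origin is also present, a standard pcDNA3 element that allows single-stranded DNA production.

The expression cassette consists of the human cytomegalovirus immediate early enhancer and promoter, followed by a T7 promoter that can serve for in vitro transcription or as a sequencing primer site, then the mammalian codon-optimised mEGFP coding sequence carrying the monomerising A206K mutation, which limits GFP self-association. A gap of roughly a hundred bases separates mEGFP from the bovine growth hormone polyadenylation signal. This gap presumably holds the cloning sites, although the record does not list them. A second cassette uses the SV40 enhancer/early promoter to drive puromycin N-acetyltransferase, terminated by the SV40 poly(A) signal, allowing puromycin selection of transfected or stably expressing mammalian cells. The short annotated fragments of ble, lacI, bom, an HIV-1 LTR and an extra SV40 promoter piece are probably backbone remnants or annotation matches rather than functional parts. The plasmid is suited to localisation, imaging or pull-down studies of GFP-tagged proteins in cultured mammalian cells.
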