Features (pLannotate 1.2.2; 20 found; start..end, strand, type, name):
     28..80      -  misc_feature   bom (fragment): basis of mobility region from pBR322
    235..614     +  enhancer       CMV enhancer: human cytomegalovirus immediate early enhancer
    615..818     +  promoter       CMV promoter: human cytomegalovirus (CMV) immediate early promoter
    814..847     +  LTR            5' LTR (truncated) (fragment): truncated 5' long terminal repeat (LTR) from HIV-1
    863..881     +  promoter       T7 promoter: promoter for bacteriophage T7 RNA polymerase
    905..1624    +  CDS            mEGFP: enhanced GFP with monomerizing A206K mutation (Zacharias et al., 2002) mammalian codon-optimized
   1742..1966    +  polyA_signal   bGH poly(A) signal: bovine growth hormone polyadenylation signal
   1970..1991    +  promoter       SV40 promoter (fragment): SV40 enhancer and early promoter
   2012..2440    +  rep_origin     f1 ori (sequence partly withheld): f1 bacteriophage origin of replication; arrow indicates direction of (+) strand synthesis
   2454..2783    +  promoter       SV40 promoter: SV40 enhancer and early promoter
   2796..3395    +  CDS            PuroR: puromycin N-acetyltransferase; pac from Streptomyces alboniger; confers resistance to puromycin
   3416..3574    +  CDS            ble (fragment): BLE_KLEPN - Experimental evidence at protein level: Swiss-Prot protein existence level 1. Binding protein with a strong affinity to the bleomycin family of antibiotics. Binds to CL990; an antimitotic-antibiotic compound. From Klebsiella pneumoniae.
   3569..3690    +  polyA_signal   SV40 poly(A) signal: SV40 polyadenylation signal
   3763..3779    -  protein_bind   lac operator: The lac repressor binds to the lac operator to inhibit transcription in E. coli. This inhibition can be relieved by adding lactose or isopropyl-β-D-thiogalactopyranoside (IPTG). lac repressor encoded by lacI
   3787..3817    -  promoter       lac promoter: promoter for the E. coli lac operon
   3832..3853    -  protein_bind   CAP binding site: CAP binding activates transcription in the presence of cAMP. E. coli catabolite activator protein
   3866..3958    -  CDS            lacI (fragment): lac repressor; lacI; The lac repressor binds to the lac operator to inhibit transcription in E. coli. This inhibition can be relieved by adding lactose or isopropyl-β-D-thiogalactopyranoside (IPTG).
   4141..4729    -  rep_origin     ori: high-copy-number ColE1/pMB1/pBR322/pUC origin of replication
   4900..5760    -  CDS            AmpR: β-lactamase; bla; confers resistance to ampicillin, carbenicillin, and related antibiotics
   5761..5865    -  promoter       AmpR promoter: bla
>Addgene plasmid #225446 | pcDNA3puro-mGFP | addgene full sequence | sequence record 448150 | Addgene NGS Result
GACGGATCGGGAGATCTCCCGATCCCCTATGGTGCACTCTCAGTACAATCTGCTCTGATGCCGCATAGTT
AAGCCAGTATCTGCTCCCTGCTTGTGTGTTGGAGGTCGCTGAGTAGTGCGCGAGCAAAATTTAAGCTACA
ACAAGGCAAGGCTTGACCGACAATTGCATGAAGAATCTGCTTAGGGTTAGGCGTTTTGCGCTGCTTCGCG
ATGTACGGGCCAGATATACGCGTTGACATTGATTATTGACTAGTTATTAATAGTAATCAATTACGGGGTC
ATTAGTTCATAGCCCATATATGGAGTTCCGCGTTACATAACTTACGGTAAATGGCCCGCCTGGCTGACCG
CCCAACGACCCCCGCCCATTGACGTCAATAATGACGTATGTTCCCATAGTAACGCCAATAGGGACTTTCC
ATTGACGTCAATGGGTGGAGTATTTACGGTAAACTGCCCACTTGGCAGTACATCAAGTGTATCATATGCC
AAGTACGCCCCCTATTGACGTCAATGACGGTAAATGGCCCGCCTGGCATTATGCCCAGTACATGACCTTA
TGGGACTTTCCTACTTGGCAGTACATCTACGTATTAGTCATCGCTATTACCATGGTGATGCGGTTTTGGC
AGTACATCAATGGGCGTGGATAGCGGTTTGACTCACGGGGATTTCCAAGTCTCCACCCCATTGACGTCAA
TGGGAGTTTGTTTTGGCACCAAAATCAACGGGACTTTCCAAAATGTCGTAACAACTCCGCCCCATTGACG
CAAATGGGCGGTAGGCGTGTACGGTGGGAGGTCTATATAAGCAGAGCTCTCTGGCTAACTAGAGAACCCA
CTGCTTACTGGCTTATCGAAATTAATACGACTCACTATAGGGAGACCCAAGCTGGCTAGCAACCATGGTG
AGCAAGGGCGAGGAGCTGTTCACCGGGGTGGTGCCCATCCTGGTCGAGCTGGACGGCGACGTAAACGGCC
ACAAGTTCAGCGTGTCCGGCGAGGGCGAGGGCGATGCCACCTACGGCAAGCTGACCCTGAAGTTCATCTG
CACCACCGGCAAGCTGCCCGTGCCCTGGCCCACCCTCGTGACCACCCTGACCTACGGCGTGCAGTGCTTC
AGCCGCTACCCCGACCACATGAAGCAGCACGACTTCTTCAAGTCCGCCATGCCCGAAGGCTACGTCCAGG
AGCGCACCATCTTCTTCAAGGACGACGGCAACTACAAGACCCGCGCCGAGGTGAAGTTCGAGGGCGACAC
CCTGGTGAACCGCATCGAGCTGAAGGGCATCGACTTCAAGGAGGACGGCAACATCCTGGGGCACAAGCTG
GAGTACAACTACAACAGCCACAACGTCTATATCATGGCCGACAAGCAGAAGAACGGCATCAAGGTGAACT
TCAAGATCCGCCACAACATCGAGGACGGCAGCGTGCAGCTCGCCGACCACTACCAGCAGAACACCCCCAT
CGGCGACGGCCCCGTGCTGCTGCCCGACAACCACTACCTGAGCACCCAGTCCAAGCTGAGCAAAGACCCC
AACGAGAAGCGCGATCACATGGTCCTGCTGGAGTTCGTGACCGCCGCCGGGATCACTCTCGGCATGGACG
AGCTGTACAAGTAAAAGCTTGGTACCGAGCTCGGATCCACTAGTCCAGTGTGGTGGAATTCTGCAGATAT
CCAGCACAGTGGCGGCCGCTCGAGTCTAGAGGGCCCGTTTAAACCCGCTGATCAGCCTCGACTGTGCCTT
CTAGTTGCCAGCCATCTGTTGTTTGCCCCTCCCCCGTGCCTTCCTTGACCCTGGAAGGTGCCACTCCCAC
TGTCCTTTCCTAATAAAATGAGGAAATTGCATCGCATTGTCTGAGTAGGTGTCATTCTATTCTGGGGGGT
GGGGTGGGGCAGGACAGCAAGGGGGAGGATTGGGAAGACAATAGCAGGCATGCTGGGGATGCGGTGGGCT
CTATGGCTTCTGAGGCGGAAAGAACCAGCTGGGGCTCTAGGGGGTATCCCC
[124 nt withheld, positions 2012-2135]
C
[91 nt withheld, positions 2137-2227]
A
[49 nt withheld, positions 2229-2277]
CCTTTGACGTTGGAGTCCACGTTCTTT
[37 nt withheld, positions 2305-2341]
ACCCTATCTCGGTCTATTCTTTTGATTTATAAGGGATTTTGCCGATTTCGGCCTATTGGTTAAAAAATGA
GCTGATTTAACAAAAATTTAACGCGAATTAATTCTGTGGAATGTGTGTCAGTTAGGGTGTGGAAAGTCCC
CAGGCTCCCCAGCAGGCAGAAGTATGCAAAGCATGCATCTCAATTAGTCAGCAACCAGGTGTGGAAAGTC
CCCAGGCTCCCCAGCAGGCAGAAGTATGCAAAGCATGCATCTCAATTAGTCAGCAACCATAGTCCCGCCC
CTAACTCCGCCCATCCCGCCCCTAACTCCGCCCAGTTCCGCCCATTCTCCGCCCCATGGCTGACTAATTT
TTTTTATTTATGCAGAGGCCGAGGCCGCCTCTGCCTCTGAGCTATTCCAGAAGTAGTGAGGAGGCTTTTT
TGGAGGCCTAGGCTTTTGCAAAAAGCTCCCAACCATGACCGAGTACAAGCCCACGGTGCGCCTCGCCACC
CGCGACGACGTCCCCAGGGCCGTACGCACCCTCGCCGCCGCGTTCGCCGACTACCCCGCCACGCGCCACA
CCGTCGATCCGGACCGCCACATCGAGCGGGTCACCGAGCTGCAAGAACTCTTCCTCACGCGCGTCGGGCT
CGACATCGGCAAGGTGTGGGTCGCGGACGACGGCGCCGCGGTGGCGGTCTGGACCACGCCGGAGAGCGTC
GAAGCGGGGGCGGTGTTCGCCGAGATCGGCCCGCGCATGGCCGAGTTGAGCGGTTCCCGGCTGGCCGCGC
AGCAACAGATGGAAGGCCTCCTGGCGCCGCACCGGCCCAAGGAGCCCGCGTGGTTCCTGGCCACCGTCGG
CGTCTCGCCCGACCACCAGGGCAAGGGTCTGGGCAGCGCCGTCGTGCTCCCCGGAGTGGAGGCGGCCGAG
CGCGCCGGGGTGCCCGCCTTCCTGGAGACCTCCGCGCCCCGCAACCTCCCCTTCTACGAGCGGCTCGGCT
TCACCGTCACCGCCGACGTCGAGGTGCCCGAAGGACCGCGCACCTGGTGCATGACCCGCAAGCCCGGTGC
CTGAGCGGGACTCTGGGGTTCGAAATGACCGACCAAGCGACGCCCAACCTGCCATCACGAGATTTCGATT
CCACCGCCGCCTTCTATGAAAGGTTGGGCTTCGGAATCGTTTTCCGGGACGCCGGCTGGATGATCCTCCA
GCGCGGGGATCTCATGCTGGAGTTCTTCGCCCACCCCAACTTGTTTATTGCAGCTTATAATGGTTACAAA
TAAAGCAATAGCATCACAAATTTCACAAATAAAGCATTTTTTTCACTGCATTCTAGTTGTGGTTTGTCCA
AACTCATCAATGTATCTTATCATGTCTGTATACCGTCGACCTCTAGCTAGAGCTTGGCGTAATCATGGTC
ATAGCTGTTTCCTGTGTGAAATTGTTATCCGCTCACAATTCCACACAACATACGAGCCGGAAGCATAAAG
TGTAAAGCCTGGGGTGCCTAATGAGTGAGCTAACTCACATTAATTGCGTTGCGCTCACTGCCCGCTTTCC
AGTCGGGAAACCTGTCGTGCCAGCTGCATTAATGAATCGGCCAACGCGCGGGGAGAGGCGGTTTGCGTAT
TGGGCGCTCTTCCGCTTCCTCGCTCACTGACTCGCTGCGCTCGGTCGTTCGGCTGCGGCGAGCGGTATCA
GCTCACTCAAAGGCGGTAATACGGTTATCCACAGAATCAGGGGATAACGCAGGAAAGAACATGTGAGCAA
AAGGCCAGCAAAAGGCCAGGAACCGTAAAAAGGCCGCGTTGCTGGCGTTTTTCCATAGGCTCCGCCCCCC
TGACGAGCATCACAAAAATCGACGCTCAAGTCAGAGGTGGCGAAACCCGACAGGACTATAAAGATACCAG
GCGTTTCCCCCTGGAAGCTCCCTCGTGCGCTCTCCTGTTCCGACCCTGCCGCTTACCGGATACCTGTCCG
CCTTTCTCCCTTCGGGAAGCGTGGCGCTTTCTCATAGCTCACGCTGTAGGTATCTCAGTTCGGTGTAGGT
CGTTCGCTCCAAGCTGGGCTGTGTGCACGAACCCCCCGTTCAGCCCGACCGCTGCGCCTTATCCGGTAAC
TATCGTCTTGAGTCCAACCCGGTAAGACACGACTTATCGCCACTGGCAGCAGCCACTGGTAACAGGATTA
GCAGAGCGAGGTATGTAGGCGGTGCTACAGAGTTCTTGAAGTGGTGGCCTAACTACGGCTACACTAGAAG
AACAGTATTTGGTATCTGCGCTCTGCTGAAGCCAGTTACCTTCGGAAAAAGAGTTGGTAGCTCTTGATCC
GGCAAACAAACCACCGCTGGTAGCGGTGGTTTTTTTGTTTGCAAGCAGCAGATTACGCGCAGAAAAAAAG
GATCTCAAGAAGATCCTTTGATCTTTTCTACGGGGTCTGACGCTCAGTGGAACGAAAACTCACGTTAAGG
GATTTTGGTCATGAGATTATCAAAAAGGATCTTCACCTAGATCCTTTTAAATTAAAAATGAAGTTTTAAA
TCAATCTAAAGTATATATGAGTAAACTTGGTCTGACAGTTACCAATGCTTAATCAGTGAGGCACCTATCT
CAGCGATCTGTCTATTTCGTTCATCCATAGTTGCCTGACTCCCCGTCGTGTAGATAACTACGATACGGGA
GGGCTTACCATCTGGCCCCAGTGCTGCAATGATACCGCGAGACCCACGCTCACCGGCTCCAGATTTATCA
GCAATAAACCAGCCAGCCGGAAGGGCCGAGCGCAGAAGTGGTCCTGCAACTTTATCCGCCTCCATCCAGT
CTATTAATTGTTGCCGGGAAGCTAGAGTAAGTAGTTCGCCAGTTAATAGTTTGCGCAACGTTGTTGCCAT
TGCTACAGGCATCGTGGTGTCACGCTCGTCGTTTGGTATGGCTTCATTCAGCTCCGGTTCCCAACGATCA
AGGCGAGTTACATGATCCCCCATGTTGTGCAAAAAAGCGGTTAGCTCCTTCGGTCCTCCGATCGTTGTCA
GAAGTAAGTTGGCCGCAGTGTTATCACTCATGGTTATGGCAGCACTGCATAATTCTCTTACTGTCATGCC
ATCCGTAAGATGCTTTTCTGTGACTGGTGAGTACTCAACCAAGTCATTCTGAGAATAGTGTATGCGGCGA
CCGAGTTGCTCTTGCCCGGCGTCAATACGGGATAATACCGCGCCACATAGCAGAACTTTAAAAGTGCTCA
TCATTGGAAAACGTTCTTCGGGGCGAAAACTCTCAAGGATCTTACCGCTGTTGAGATCCAGTTCGATGTA
ACCCACTCGTGCACCCAACTGATCTTCAGCATCTTTTACTTTCACCAGCGTTTCTGGGTGAGCAAAAACA
GGAAGGCAAAATGCCGCAAAAAAGGGAATAAGGGCGACACGGAAATGTTGAATACTCATACTCTTCCTTT
TTCAATATTATTGAAGCATTTATCAGGGTTATTGTCTCATGAGCGGATACATATTTGAATGTATTTAGAA
AAATAAACAAATAGGGGTTCCGCGCACATTTCCCCGAAAAGTGCCACCTGACGTC
